Addgene plasmid #241408: pCMV5-AMLn-CAGEn-NES (Nrdj1)
Purpose: Proximity-triggered Protein Trans-Splicing to generate the splice product AML1-ETO, Figure 2 in Nature Chemical Biology 20.10 (2024): 1353-1360.
Depositing lab: Thomas Muir. Depositing organization: Princeton University. Publication: Distinct phases of cellular signaling revealed by time-resolved protein synthesis. Lee G, Muir TW. Nat Chem Biol. 2024 Oct;20(10):1353-1360. doi: 10.1038/s41589-024-01677-3. Epub 2024 Jul 8. PubMed 38977789.
Backbone
  Vector backbone: pCMV5
  Backbone size w/o insert (bp): 4664
  Vector type: Mammalian Expression
Growth in bacteria
  Bacterial resistance: Ampicillin, 100 μg/mL
  Growth temperature: 37°C
  Growth strain: DH5alpha
  Copy number: High Copy
Gene/Insert
  Gene/Insert name: AMLn-CAGEn-NES (Nrdj1)
  Species: H. sapiens (human), Synthetic
  Insert size (bp): 1434
  Entrez Gene: RUNX1 (a.k.a. AML1, AML1-EVI-1, AMLCR1, CBF2alpha, CBFA2, EVI-1, PEBP2aB, PEBP2alpha)
  Promoter: CMV
  Tag / fusion protein: Myc (C terminal on insert)
  Cloning method: Gibson Cloning
  Sequencing primers: 5′ CMV-F; 3′ hGH-PA-R
Terms and licenses: Academic/Nonprofit Terms; Industry Terms: Not Available to Industry
Depositor comments: Engineered NrdJ-1N intein (Caged NrdJ-1N) fused to the 3'-end of AML1 (1-177 aa)-ETO (31-35 aa). FKBP* domain and NES (MKK1) fused to the 3'-end of Caged NrdJ-1N.
How to cite: pCMV5-AMLn-CAGEn-NES (Nrdj1) was a gift from Thomas Muir (Addgene plasmid # 241408 ; http://n2t.net/addgene:241408 ; RRID:Addgene_241408)
