[The description below was written by a language model from this plasmid's Addgene catalogue record and pLannotate feature annotations shown in this document.]
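Description:
pCMV5-AMLn-CAGEn-NES (Nrdj1) is a mammalian expression plasmid built on the pCMV5 backbone that encodes the N-terminal half of a proximity-triggered protein trans-splicing system designed to generate the AML1-ETO fusion oncoprotein. It is propagated in E. coli from a high-copy ColE1/pUC-type origin under ampicillin selection (AmpR, β-lactamase). An f1 phage origin and remnants of lac regulatory and lacZα sequences are also carried in the backbone. An SV40 enhancer/early promoter region lies downstream of the expression cassette, but no mammalian selection marker is annotated, which fits transient transfection use.

The roughly 1.4 kb insert is driven by the human CMV immediate-early enhancer and promoter and terminated by the human growth hormone polyadenylation signal. According to the depositor, it encodes residues 1–177 of human AML1 (RUNX1) joined to a short stretch of ETO (residues 31–35), followed by an engineered, caged version of the NrdJ-1 N-intein fragment, then an FKBP* domain and a nuclear export signal derived from MKK1, with a C-terminal Myc tag for detection. The feature table identifies the RUNX1 fragment and annotates the FKBP module as the F36V FKBP12 variant (DmrB), which binds synthetic ligands. The intein, NES and Myc segments are not annotated individually.

In this design, caging keeps the split intein inactive until it is brought close to its partner, presumably through the FKBP domain, although the record does not name the triggering ligand. Splicing with a complementary C-intein construct carrying the rest of ETO, which is not part of this plasmid, would then yield AML1-ETO. The NES should hold the unspliced precursor outside the nucleus. The system was used for time-resolved protein synthesis to study phases of cellular signaling.
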