Features (pLannotate 1.2.2; 17 found; start..end, strand, type, name):
    178..557     +  enhancer       CMV enhancer: human cytomegalovirus immediate early enhancer
    559..758     +  promoter       CMV promoter: human cytomegalovirus (CMV) immediate early promoter
    809..838     -  misc_feature   MCS (fragment): pUC18/19 multiple cloning site
    857..1402    +  CDS            RUNX1 (fragment): RUNX1_HUMAN - Also known as AML1, CBFA2. Experimental evidence at protein level: Swiss-Prot protein existence level 1. Isoform AML-1L interferes with the transactivation activity of RUNX1. From Homo sapiens (Human).
   1880..2200    +  CDS            DmrB: F36V mutant of FK506-binding protein FKBP12 binds synthetic ligands that do not bind wild-type FKBP
   2299..2921    +  polyA_signal   hGH poly(A) signal: human growth hormone polyadenylation signal
   2950..3279    +  promoter       SV40 promoter: SV40 enhancer and early promoter
   3318..3336    -  promoter       T7 promoter: promoter for bacteriophage T7 RNA polymerase
   3374..3390    -  protein_bind   lac operator: The lac repressor binds to the lac operator to inhibit transcription in E. coli. This inhibition can be relieved by adding lactose or isopropyl-β-D-thiogalactopyranoside (IPTG). lac repressor encoded by lacI
   3398..3428    -  promoter       lac promoter: promoter for the E. coli lac operon
   3443..3464    -  protein_bind   CAP binding site: CAP binding activates transcription in the presence of cAMP. E. coli catabolite activator protein
   3477..3569    -  CDS            lacI (fragment): lac repressor; lacI; The lac repressor binds to the lac operator to inhibit transcription in E. coli. This inhibition can be relieved by adding lactose or isopropyl-β-D-thiogalactopyranoside (IPTG).
   3752..4340    -  rep_origin     ori: high-copy-number ColE1/pMB1/pBR322/pUC origin of replication
   4511..5371    -  CDS            AmpR: β-lactamase; bla; confers resistance to ampicillin, carbenicillin, and related antibiotics
   5372..5476    -  promoter       AmpR promoter: bla
   5503..5931    +  rep_origin     f1 ori (sequence partly withheld): f1 bacteriophage origin of replication; arrow indicates direction of (+) strand synthesis
   5962..18      -  CDS            lacZα (fragment) (across the origin): LacZα fragment of β-galactosidase; lacZ fragment
>Addgene plasmid #241408 | pCMV5-AMLn-CAGEn-NES (Nrdj1) | addgene full sequence | sequence record 485482 | Addgene NGS Result
GTAAAACGACGGCCAGTGCCAAGCTGATCTATACATTGAATCAATATTGGCAATTAGCCATATTAGTCAT
TGGTTATATAGCATAAATCAATATTGGCTATTGGCCATTGCATACGTTGTATCTATATCATAATATGTAC
ATTTATATTGGCTCATGTCCAATATGACCGCCATGTTGACATTGATTATTGACTAGTTATTAATAGTAAT
CAATTACGGGGTCATTAGTTCATAGCCCATATATGGAGTTCCGCGTTACATAACTTACGGTAAATGGCCC
GCCTGGCTGACCGCCCAACGACCCCCGCCCATTGACGTCAATAATGACGTATGTTCCCATAGTAACGCCA
ATAGGGACTTTCCATTGACGTCAATGGGTGGAGTATTTACGGTAAACTGCCCACTTGGCAGTACATCAAG
TGTATCATATGCCAAGTCCGCCCCCTATTGACGTCAATGACGGTAAATGGCCCGCCTGGCATTATGCCCA
GTACATGACCTTACGGGACTTTCCTACTTGGCAGTACATCTACGTATTAGTCATCGCTATTACCATGGTG
ATGCGGTTTTGGCAGTACACCAATGGGCGTGGATAGCGGTTTGACTCACGGGGATTTCCAAGTCTCCACC
CCATTGACGTCAATGGGAGTTTGTTTTGGCACCAAAATCAACGGGACTTTCCAAAATGTCGTAATAACCC
CGCCCCGTTGACGCAAATGGGCGGTAGGCGTGTACGGTGGGAGGTCTATATAAGCAGAGCTCGTTTAGTG
AACCGTCAGAATTCAGATCTGGTACCACGCGTATCGATAAGCTTGCATGCCTGCAGGTCGACTCTAGAAC
TAGTGGATCCGTTGTGATGCGTATCCCCGTAGATGCCAGCACGAGCCGCCGCTTCACGCCGCCTTCCACC
GCGCTGAGCCCAGGCAAGATGAGCGAGGCGTTGCCGCTGGGCGCCCCGGACGCCGGCGCTGCCCTGGCCG
GCAAGCTGAGGAGCGGCGACCGCAGCATGGTGGAGGTGCTGGCCGACCACCCGGGCGAGCTGGTGCGCAC
CGACAGCCCCAACTTCCTCTGCTCCGTGCTGCCTACGCACTGGCGCTGCAACAAGACCCTGCCCATCGCT
TTCAAGGTGGTGGCCCTAGGGGATGTTCCAGATGGCACTCTGGTCACTGTGATGGCTGGCAATGATGAAA
ACTACTCGGCTGAGCTGAGAAATGCTACCGCAGCCATGAAGAACCAGGTTGCAAGATTTAATGACCTCAG
GTTTGTCGGTCGAAGTGGAAGAGGGAAAAGCTTCACTCTGACCATCACTGTCTTCACAAACCCACCGCAA
GTCGCCACCTACCACAGAGCCATCAAAATCACAGTGGATGGGCCCCGAGAACCTCGAAATCGTACTGAGA
AGCACTGTCTGGTCGGCTCTAGCGAAATCATCACACGTAATTATGGGAAGACAACCATTAAGGAAGTAGT
TGAGATATTTGACAATGATAAAAATATCCAAGTTCTAGCGTTTAACACTCACACTGACAACATCGAGTGG
GCTCCCATTAAAGCTGCACAACTTACTAGACCGAACGCTGAGTTGGTTGAACTCGAAATTGATACCCTAC
ATGGTGTGAAAACGATCAGGTGTACCCCCGACCACCCAGTTTACACTAAAAACAGGGGCTACGTGCGAGC
GGATGAGTTAACCGATGATGATGAGCTTGTTGTAGCCATCGAGAACCTGTATGGCGATGAAGTAGATGGC
TATTTTCAGGGCATGGAAGCGGAGACGTATATAGGAAAGCTTAAATCCCGAGCAATTGTATCAAACGAGG
ACACGTATGATATTCAGACGTCAACTCATAACTTTTTTGCGAATGATAACAGCGCCGGCGGAGTGCAGGT
GGAAACCATCTCCCCAGGAGACGGGCGCACCTTCCCCAAGCGCGGCCAGACCTGCGTGGTGCACTACACC
GGGATGCTTGAAGATGGAAAGAAATTTGATTCCTCCCGGGACAGAAACAAGCCCTTTAAGTTTATGCTAG
GCAAGCAGGAGGTGATCCGAGGCTGGGAAGAAGGGGTTGCCCAGATGAGTGTGGGTCAGAGAGCCAAACT
GACTATATCTCCAGATTATGCCTATGGTGCCACTGGGCACCCAGGCATCATCCCACCACATGCCACTCTC
GTCTTCGATGTGGAGCTTCTAAAACTGGAAGAACAGAAACTGATTAGTGAGGAAGATGGAGGAAGTGGAG
GTAGTGCTCTCCAAAAAAAGTTGGAAGAGCTTGAACTGGACGAACAGTAGAGGATCCCGGGTGGCATCCC
TGTGACCCCTCCCCAGTGCCTCTCCTGGCCCTGGAAGTTGCCACTCCAGTGCCCACCAGCCTTGTCCTAA
TAAAATTAAGTTGCATCATTTTGTCTGACTAGGTGTCCTTCTATAATATTATGGGGTGGAGGGGGGTGGT
ATGGAGCAAGGGGCAAGTTGGGAAGACAACCTGTAGGGCCTGCGGGGTCTATTGGGAACCAAGCTGGAGT
GCAGTGGCACAATCTTGGCTCACTGCAATCTCCGCCTCCTGGGTTCAAGCGATTCTCCTGCCTCAGCCTC
CCGAGTTGTTGGGATTCCAGGCATGCATGACCAGGCTCAGCTAATTTTTGTTTTTTTGGTAGAGACGGGG
TTTCACCATATTGGCCAGGCTGGTCTCCAACTCCTAATCTCAGGTGATCTACCCACCTTGGCCTCCCAAA
TTGCTGGGATTACAGGCGTGAACCACTGCTCCCTTCCCTGTCCTTCTGATTTTAAAATAACTATACCAGC
AGGAGGACGTCCAGACACAGCATAGGCTACCTGGCCATGCCCAACCGGTGGGACATTTGAGTTGCTTGCT
TGGCACTGTCCTCTCATGCGTTGGGTCCACTCAGTAGATGCCTGTTGAATTGGGTACGCGGCCAGCTTGG
CTGTGGAATGTGTGTCAGTTAGGGTGTGGAAAGTCCCCAGGCTCCCCAGCAGGCAGAAGTATGCAAAGCA
TGCATCTCAATTAGTCAGCAACCAGGTGTGGAAAGTCCCCAGGCTCCCCAGCAGGCAGAAGTATGCAAAG
CATGCATCTCAATTAGTCAGCAACCATAGTCCCGCCCCTAACTCCGCCCATCCCGCCCCTAACTCCGCCC
AGTTCCGCCCATTCTCCGCCCCATGGCTGACTAATTTTTTTTATTTATGCAGAGGCCGAGGCCGCCTCGG
CCTCTGAGCTATTCCAGAAGTAGTGAGGAGGCTTTTTTGGAGGCCTAGGCTTTTGCAAAAAGCTCCTCGA
GGAACTGAAAAACCAGAAAGTTAATTCCCTATAGTGAGTCGTATTAAATTCGTAATCATGTCATAGCTGT
TTCCTGTGTGAAATTGTTATCCGCTCACAATTCCACACAACATACGAGCCGGAAGCATAAAGTGTAAAGC
CTGGGGTGCCTAATGAGTGAGCTAACTCACATTAATTGCGTTGCGCTCACTGCCCGCTTTCCAGTCGGGA
AACCTGTCGTGCCAGCTGCATTAATGAATCGGCCAACGCGCGGGGAGAGGCGGTTTGCGTATTGGGCGCT
CTTCCGCTTCCTCGCTCACTGACTCGCTGCGCTCGGTCGTTCGGCTGCGGCGAGCGGTATCAGCTCACTC
AAAGGCGGTAATACGGTTATCCACAGAATCAGGGGATAACGCAGGAAAGAACATGTGAGCAAAAGGCCAG
CAAAAGGCCAGGAACCGTAAAAAGGCCGCGTTGCTGGCGTTTTTCCATAGGCTCCGCCCCCCTGACGAGC
ATCACAAAAATCGACGCTCAAGTCAGAGGTGGCGAAACCCGACAGGACTATAAAGATACCAGGCGTTTCC
CCCTGGAAGCTCCCTCGTGCGCTCTCCTGTTCCGACCCTGCCGCTTACCGGATACCTGTCCGCCTTTCTC
CCTTCGGGAAGCGTGGCGCTTTCTCATAGCTCACGCTGTAGGTATCTCAGTTCGGTGTAGGTCGTTCGCT
CCAAGCTGGGCTGTGTGCACGAACCCCCCGTTCAGCCCGACCGCTGCGCCTTATCCGGTAACTATCGTCT
TGAGTCCAACCCGGTAAGACACGACTTATCGCCACTGGCAGCAGCCACTGGTAACAGGATTAGCAGAGCG
AGGTATGTAGGCGGTGCTACAGAGTTCTTGAAGTGGTGGCCTAACTACGGCTACACTAGAAGAACAGTAT
TTGGTATCTGCGCTCTGCTGAAGCCAGTTACCTTCGGAAAAAGAGTTGGTAGCTCTTGATCCGGCAAACA
AACCACCGCTGGTAGCGGTGGTTTTTTTGTTTGCAAGCAGCAGATTACGCGCAGAAAAAAAGGATCTCAA
GAAGATCCTTTGATCTTTTCTACGGGGTCTGACGCTCAGTGGAACGAAAACTCACGTTAAGGGATTTTGG
TCATGAGATTATCAAAAAGGATCTTCACCTAGATCCTTTTAAATTAAAAATGAAGTTTTAAATCAATCTA
AAGTATATATGAGTAAACTTGGTCTGACAGTTACCAATGCTTAATCAGTGAGGCACCTATCTCAGCGATC
TGTCTATTTCGTTCATCCATAGTTGCCTGACTCCCCGTCGTGTAGATAACTACGATACGGGAGGGCTTAC
CATCTGGCCCCAGTGCTGCAATGATACCGCGAGACCCACGCTCACCGGCTCCAGATTTATCAGCAATAAA
CCAGCCAGCCGGAAGGGCCGAGCGCAGAAGTGGTCCTGCAACTTTATCCGCCTCCATCCAGTCTATTAAT
TGTTGCCGGGAAGCTAGAGTAAGTAGTTCGCCAGTTAATAGTTTGCGCAACGTTGTTGCCATTGCTACAG
GCATCGTGGTGTCACGCTCGTCGTTTGGTATGGCTTCATTCAGCTCCGGTTCCCAACGATCAAGGCGAGT
TACATGATCCCCCATGTTGTGCAAAAAAGCGGTTAGCTCCTTCGGTCCTCCGATCGTTGTCAGAAGTAAG
TTGGCCGCAGTGTTATCACTCATGGTTATGGCAGCACTGCATAATTCTCTTACTGTCATGCCATCCGTAA
GATGCTTTTCTGTGACTGGTGAGTACTCAACCAAGTCATTCTGAGAATAGTGTATGCGGCGACCGAGTTG
CTCTTGCCCGGCGTCAATACGGGATAATACCGCGCCACATAGCAGAACTTTAAAAGTGCTCATCATTGGA
AAACGTTCTTCGGGGCGAAAACTCTCAAGGATCTTACCGCTGTTGAGATCCAGTTCGATGTAACCCACTC
GTGCACCCAACTGATCTTCAGCATCTTTTACTTTCACCAGCGTTTCTGGGTGAGCAAAAACAGGAAGGCA
AAATGCCGCAAAAAAGGGAATAAGGGCGACACGGAAATGTTGAATACTCATACTCTTCCTTTTTCAATAT
TATTGAAGCATTTATCAGGGTTATTGTCTCATGAGCGGATACATATTTGAATGTATTTAGAAAAATAAAC
AAATAGGGGTTCCGCGCACATTTCCCCGAAAAGTGCCACCTG
[124 nt withheld, positions 5503-5626]
C
[91 nt withheld, positions 5628-5718]
A
[49 nt withheld, positions 5720-5768]
CCTTTGACGTTGGAGTCCACGTTCTTT
[37 nt withheld, positions 5796-5832]
ACCCTATCTCGGTCTATTCTTTTGATTTATAAGGGATTTTGCCGATTTCGGCCTATTGGTTAAAAAATGA
GCTGATTTAACAAAAATTTAACGCGAATTTTAACAAAATATTAACGCTTACAATTTCCATTCGCCATTCA
GGCTGCGCAACTGTTGGGAAGGGCGATCGGTGCGGGCCTCTTCGCTATTACGCCAGCTGGCGAAAGGGGG
ATGTGCTGCAAGGCGATTAAGTTGGGTAACGCCAGGGTTTTCCCAGTCACGACGTT
